Addgene plasmid #91759: pNCS YFP
Purpose: Bacterial expression of a fluorescent protein, Yellow Fluorescent Protein (YFP)
Depositing lab: Erik Rodriguez & Roger Tsien. Depositing organization: University of California, San Diego (UCSD). Publication: Understanding, improving and using green fluorescent proteins. Cubitt AB, Heim R, Adams SR, Boyd AE, Gross LA, Tsien RY. Trends Biochem Sci. 1995 Nov;20(11):448-55. S0968-0004(00)89099-4 PubMed 8578587.
Backbone
  Vector backbone: modified pRSETB
  Backbone manufacturer: Life Technologies
  Backbone size w/o insert (bp): 2900
  Vector type: Bacterial Expression
Growth in bacteria
  Bacterial resistance: Ampicillin, 100 μg/mL
  Growth temperature: 37°C
  Growth strain: DH5alpha
  Growth instructions: E. coli expressing T7 polymerase necessary for fluorescent protein production. Expresses fluorescent protein constitutively. Do not add IPTG.
  Copy number: High Copy
Gene/Insert
  Gene/Insert name: Venus YFP (A206K)
  Species: Aequorea victoria (jellyfish)
  Insert size (bp): 735
  Promoter: T7
  Tag / fusion protein: Hexa-Histidine tag, Xpress epitope for detection with the anti-Xpress antibody, and enterokinase cleavage site. (N terminal on backbone)
  Cloning method: Restriction Enzyme; 5′ cloning site BamHI (not destroyed); 3′ cloning site EcoRI (not destroyed)
  Sequencing primers: 5′ T7 Promoter Forward; 3′ T7 Terminator
Terms and licenses: Academic/Nonprofit Terms; Industry Terms: Not Available to Industry
Depositor comments: These plasmids are used in University Molecular Biology Laboratories and by High School students to purify fluorescent proteins and create fluorescent protein plate artwork.
How to cite: pNCS YFP was a gift from Erik Rodriguez & Roger Tsien (Addgene plasmid # 91759 ; http://n2t.net/addgene:91759 ; RRID:Addgene_91759)
