[The description below was written by a language model from this plasmid's Addgene catalogue record and pLannotate feature annotations shown in this document.]
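Description:
pNCS YFP is a high-copy bacterial expression plasmid built on a modified pRSETB backbone and carrying a yellow fluorescent protein derived from Aequorea victoria GFP. The sequenced construct is about 3.7 kb. It replicates in E. coli through a ColE1/pUC-type origin and is selected with ampicillin via the β-lactamase gene and its own promoter. An f1 phage origin is also present, which in principle allows single-stranded DNA production.

The payload is Venus, a fast-maturing YFP variant, recorded here with the A206K substitution, which is generally used to reduce dimerisation of Aequorea-derived fluorescent proteins. The coding sequence sits between retained BamHI and EcoRI sites. It is transcribed from a T7 promoter, translated from the phage T7 gene 10 ribosome binding site, and followed by a T7 terminator. The backbone supplies an N-terminal leader consisting of a hexahistidine tag for metal-affinity purification, the T7 gene 10 leader peptide, and the Xpress epitope, which includes an enterokinase cleavage site for tag removal. No lac operator or intact lacI is annotated, consistent with the depositor's note that expression is constitutive and needs no IPTG, although a host supplying T7 RNA polymerase is required for protein production.

Several short annotated fragments (RSF ori, lacI, capTEV, mMaple, SET1, lacZα) appear to be partial sequence matches to backbone or linker regions rather than functional elements; the capTEV hit probably corresponds to the His tag. According to the depositor, the plasmid is used in university teaching laboratories and by high school students to purify fluorescent protein and to make fluorescent bacterial plate artwork.
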