Features (pLannotate 1.2.2; 16 found; start..end, strand, type, name):
      1..84      +  rep_origin     RSF ori (fragment): Plasmids containing the RSF 1030 origin of replication can be propagated in E. coli cells that contain additional plasmids with compatible origins.
     86..139     +  CDS            lacI (fragment): lac repressor; lacI; The lac repressor binds to the lac operator to inhibit transcription in E. coli. This inhibition can be relieved by adding lactose or isopropyl-β-D-thiogalactopyranoside (IPTG).
    159..177     +  promoter       T7 promoter: promoter for bacteriophage T7 RNA polymerase
    261..283     +  RBS            RBS: efficient ribosome binding site from bacteriophage T7 gene 10 (Olins and Rangwala, 1989)
    303..323     +  CDS            capTEV™ (fragment): composite tag for in vivo biotinylation, TEV protease cleavage, and 6xHis tagging
    324..356     +  CDS            T7 tag (gene 10 leader): leader peptide from bacteriophage T7 gene 10 promotes efficient translation in E. coli
    360..383     +  CDS            Xpress™ tag: Xpress™ epitope tag, including an enterokinase recognition and cleavage site
    390..1109    +  CDS            Venus: yellow fluorescent protein (YFP) with fast and efficient maturation (Nagai et al., 2002) mammalian codon-optimized
   1160..1183    +  CDS            mMaple (fragment): monomeric photoconvertible green-to-red fluorescent protein derived from mClavGR2 (McEvoy et al., 2012)
   1203..1252    +  CDS            SET1 (fragment): solubility-enhancement tag derived from T7 phage gene 10B
   1260..1307    +  terminator     T7 terminator: transcription terminator for bacteriophage T7 RNA polymerase
   1333..1399    +  CDS            lacZα (fragment): LacZα fragment of β-galactosidase; lacZ fragment
   1404..1832    +  rep_origin     f1 ori (sequence partly withheld): f1 bacteriophage origin of replication; arrow indicates direction of (+) strand synthesis
   1885..1989    +  promoter       AmpR promoter: bla
   1990..2850    +  CDS            AmpR: β-lactamase; bla; confers resistance to ampicillin, carbenicillin, and related antibiotics
   3021..3609    +  rep_origin     ori: high-copy-number ColE1/pMB1/pBR322/pUC origin of replication
>Addgene plasmid #91759 | pNCS YFP | addgene full sequence | sequence record 180855 | Addgene NGS Result
GTATTACCGCCTTTGAGTGAGCTGATACCGCTCGCCGCAGCCGAACGACCGAGCGCAGCGAGTCAGTGAG
CGAGGAAGCGGAAGAGCGCCCAATACGCAAACCGCCTCTCCCCGCGCGTTGGCCGATTCATTAATGCAGG
ATCTCGATCCCGCGAAATTAATACGACTCACTATAGGGAGACCACAACGGTTTCCCTCTAGAATCACCGA
GTTTATTCTTGACACCTGATGCGATGAATGATATAATAGGAAAGTACTGTTTTGTTTAACTTTAAGAAGG
AGATATACATATGCGGGGTTCTCATCATCATCATCATCATGGTATGGCTAGCATGACTGGTGGACAGCAA
ATGGGTCGGGATCTGTACGACGATGACGATAAGGATCCGATGGTGAGCAAGGGCGAGGAGCTGTTCACCG
GGGTGGTGCCCATCCTGGTCGAGCTGGACGGCGACGTAAACGGCCACAAGTTCAGCGTGTCCGGCGAGGG
CGAGGGCGATGCCACCTACGGCAAGCTGACCCTGAAGCTGATCTGCACCACCGGCAAGCTGCCCGTGCCC
TGGCCCACCCTCGTGACCACCCTGGGCTACGGCCTGCAGTGCTTCGCCCGCTACCCCGACCACATGAAGC
AGCACGACTTCTTCAAGTCCGCCATGCCCGAAGGCTACGTCCAGGAGCGCACCATCTTCTTCAAGGACGA
CGGCAACTACAAGACCCGCGCCGAGGTGAAGTTCGAGGGCGACACCCTGGTGAACCGCATCGAGCTGAAG
GGCATCGACTTCAAGGAGGACGGCAACATCCTGGGGCACAAGCTGGAGTACAACTACAACAGCCACAACG
TCTATATCACCGCCGACAAGCAGAAGAACGGCATCAAGGCCAACTTCAAGATCCGCCACAACATCGAGGA
CGGCGGCGTGCAGCTCGCCGACCACTACCAGCAGAACACCCCCATCGGCGACGGCCCCGTGCTGCTGCCC
GACAACCACTACCTGAGCTACCAGTCCGCCCTGAGCAAAGACCCCAACGAGAAGCGCGATCACATGGTCC
TGCTGGAGTTCGTGACCGCCGCCGGGATCACTCTCGGCATGGACGAGCTGTACAAGTAAGAATTCTTACT
TGTACAGCTCGCCCTTGCTCACCATCGGATCCGATGGTGAGCATGGACGAGCTGTACAAGTAAGAATTCG
AAGCTTGATCCGGCTGCTAACAAAGCCCGAAAGGAAGCTGAGTTGGCTGCTGCCACCGCTGAGCAATAAC
TAGCATAACCCCTTGGGGCCTCTAAACGGGTCTTGAGGGGTTTTTTGCTGAAAGGAGGAACTATATCCGG
ATCTGGCGTAATAGCGAAGAGGCCCGCACCGATCGCCCTTCCCAACAGTTGCGCAGCCTGAATGGCGAAT
GGG
[124 nt withheld, positions 1404-1527]
C
[91 nt withheld, positions 1529-1619]
A
[49 nt withheld, positions 1621-1669]
CCTTTGACGTTGGAGTCCACGTTCTTT
[37 nt withheld, positions 1697-1733]
ACCCTATCTCGGTCTATTCTTTTGATTTATAAGGGATTTTGCCGATTTCGGCCTATTGGTTAAAAAATGA
GCTGATTTAACAAAAATTTAACGCGAATTTTAACAAAATATTAACGCTTACAATTTAGGTGGCACTTTTC
GGGGAAATGTGCGCGGAACCCCTATTTGTTTATTTTTCTAAATACATTCAAATATGTATCCGCTCATGAG
ACAATAACCCTGATAAATGCTTCAATAATATTGAAAAAGGAAGAGTATGAGTATTCAACATTTCCGTGTC
GCCCTTATTCCCTTTTTTGCGGCATTTTGCCTTCCTGTTTTTGCTCACCCAGAAACGCTGGTGAAAGTAA
AAGATGCTGAAGATCAGTTGGGTGCACGAGTGGGTTACATCGAACTGGATCTCAACAGCGGTAAGATCCT
TGAGAGTTTTCGCCCCGAAGAACGTTTTCCAATGATGAGCACTTTTAAAGTTCTGCTATGTGGCGCGGTA
TTATCCCGTATTGACGCCGGGCAAGAGCAACTCGGTCGCCGCATACACTATTCTCAGAATGACTTGGTTG
AGTACTCACCAGTCACAGAAAAGCATCTTACGGATGGCATGACAGTAAGAGAATTATGCAGTGCTGCCAT
AACCATGAGTGATAACACTGCGGCCAACTTACTTCTGACAACGATCGGAGGACCGAAGGAGCTAACCGCT
TTTTTGCACAACATGGGGGATCATGTAACTCGCCTTGATCGTTGGGAACCGGAGCTGAATGAAGCCATAC
CAAACGACGAGCGTGACACCACGATGCCTGTAGCAATGGCAACAACGTTGCGCAAACTATTAACTGGCGA
ACTACTTACTCTAGCTTCCCGGCAACAATTAATAGACTGGATGGAGGCGGATAAAGTTGCAGGACCACTT
CTGCGCTCGGCCCTTCCGGCTGGCTGGTTTATTGCTGATAAATCTGGAGCCGGTGAGCGTGGGTCTCGCG
GTATCATTGCAGCACTGGGGCCAGATGGTAAGCCCTCCCGTATCGTAGTTATCTACACGACGGGGAGTCA
GGCAACTATGGATGAACGAAATAGACAGATCGCTGAGATAGGTGCCTCACTGATTAAGCATTGGTAACTG
TCAGACCAAGTTTACTCATATATACTTTAGATTGATTTAAAACTTCATTTTTAATTTAAAAGGATCTAGG
TGAAGATCCTTTTTGATAATCTCATGACCAAAATCCCTTAACGTGAGTTTTCGTTCCACTGAGCGTCAGA
CCCCGTAGAAAAGATCAAAGGATCTTCTTGAGATCCTTTTTTTCTGCGCGTAATCTGCTGCTTGCAAACA
AAAAAACCACCGCTACCAGCGGTGGTTTGTTTGCCGGATCAAGAGCTACCAACTCTTTTTCCGAAGGTAA
CTGGCTTCAGCAGAGCGCAGATACCAAATACTGTTCTTCTAGTGTAGCCGTAGTTAGGCCACCACTTCAA
GAACTCTGTAGCACCGCCTACATACCTCGCTCTGCTAATCCTGTTACCAGTGGCTGCTGCCAGTGGCGAT
AAGTCGTGTCTTACCGGGTTGGACTCAAGACGATAGTTACCGGATAAGGCGCAGCGGTCGGGCTGAACGG
GGGGTTCGTGCACACAGCCCAGCTTGGAGCGAACGACCTACACCGAACTGAGATACCTACAGCGTGAGCT
ATGAGAAAGCGCCACGCTTCCCGAAGGGAGAAAGGCGGACAGGTATCCGGTAAGCGGCAGGGTCGGAACA
GGAGAGCGCACGAGGGAGCTTCCAGGGGGAAACGCCTGGTATCTTTATAGTCCTGTCGGGTTTCGCCACC
TCTGACTTGAGCGTCGATTTTTGTGATGCTCGTCAGGGGGGCGGAGCCTATGGAAAAACGCCAGCAACGC
GGCCTTTTTACGGTTCCTGGCCTTTTGCTGGCCTTTTGCTCACATGTTCTTTCCTGCGTTATCCCCTGAT
TCTGTGGATAACC
